>Addgene plasmid #108024 | BMR1_03g04855-bio-His | addgene full sequence | sequence record 213061 | Addgene NGS Result
CATGTTGACATTGATTATTGACTAGTTATTAATAGTAATCAATTACGGGGTCATTAGTTCATAGCCCATA
TATGGAGTTCCGCGTTACATAACTTACGGTAAATGGCCCGCCTGGCTGACCGCCCAACGACCCCCGCCCA
TTGACGTCAATAATGACGTATGTTCCCATAGTAACGCCAATAGGGACTTTCCATTGACGTCAATGGGTGG
AGTATTTACGGTAAACTGCCCACTTGGCAGTACATCAAGTGTATCATATGCCAAGTCCGCCCCCTATTGA
CGTCAATGACGGTAAATGGCCCGCCTGGCATTATGCCCAGTACATGACCTTACGGGACTTTCCTACTTGG
CAGTACATCTACGTATTAGTCATCGCTATTACCATGGTGATGCGGTTTTGGCAGTACACCAATGGGCGTG
GATAGCGGTTTGACTCACGGGGATTTCCAAGTCTCCACCCCATTGACGTCAATGGGAGTTTGTTTTGGCA
CCAAAATCAACGGGACTTTCCAAAATGTCGTAATAACCCCGCCCCGTTGACGCAAATGGGCGGTAGGCGT
GTACGGTGGGAGGTCTATATAAGCAGAGCTCGTTTAGTGAACCGTCAGATCCTCACTCTCTTCCGCATCG
CTGTCTGCGAGGGCCAGCTGTTGGGCTCGCGGTTGAGGACAAACTCTTCGCGGTCTTTCCAGTACTCTTG
GATCGGAAACCCGTCGGCCTCCGAACGGTACTCCGCCACCGAGGGACCTGAGCGAGTCCGCATCGACCGG
ATCGGAAAACCTCTCGAGAAAGGCGTCTAACCAGTCACAGTCGCAAGGTAGGCTGAGCACCGTGGCGGGC
GGCAGCGGGTGGCGGTCGGGGTTGTTTCTGGCGGAGGTGCTGCTGATGATGTAATTAAAGTAGGCGGTCT
TGAGACGGCGGATGGTCGAGGTGAGGTGTGGCAGGCTTGAGATCCAGCTGTTGGGGTGAGTACTCCCTCT
CAAAAGCGGGCATTACTTCTGCGCTAAGATTGTCAGTTTCCAAAAACGAGGAGGATTTGATATTCACCTG
GCCCGATCTGGCCATACACTTGAGTGACAATGACATCCACTTTGCCTTTCTCTCCACAGGTGTCCACTCC
CAGGTCCAAGTTTGCCACCATGGAGTTTCAGACCCAGGTACTCATGTCCCTGCTGCTCTGCATGTCTGGT
GCGGCCGCCTCTCCCAGCAATGGCCTGTACGAGAGCAACCTGTTCTACACCGAGGGCTACGGCAAGTACC
TGACCAGCCCCACCAAGATCAAGACCATCGAGTTCGGCGGCTACAAGTTCGAGTTTGACGACGACACCCT
GCCCGTGACCAGCATCACAAAGATCGACGTGATCACCTACGACGATAAGCCCATCCTGTTTGAGTTCATC
AGCGACAAGGACCGGCCCTACCGGCGGTTCTACTACTACACCCTGGACAGCAAGACCAACAAGCTGTACA
ACTACGTGACCGCCGAGACAGGCTACAACGTGGAAGATAGCAGCGGCCTGAAGTACTACACAGAGCTGAG
CAAGAGCGGCATCAACGACGTGCTGCAGGACCTGGACAAGAACATCGACGAGTCCAACATCGAGCACCTG
AAAACCAGCTATGTGACCAAGGGCCTGAATATCGCCATCGAGGTGTACAGCAACCGGGTGGTGGAACAGA
TCAAGTCTATCAAGGTGGTCACCCCCGTGGAACTGTTCGACTACAAGACCGAGGTGCCCATCGAGAGCGT
GGACCACGAGAGCCGGGACAACAGCCTGGCCGAGGTGGAAGAGGACGGCAAGGCCGTGCAGGTCGGAACC
CAGCCCGTGTACGAAGTGAACGACGGCGCCCACAACCCTGCCGCCCAGGTGCTGAGCCAGAACAACATCA
TCGAGACACTGGACGACAAGAGCAAAGTGACCCACCTGAGAAACGCCGGCAGCGAGAAGATCAGAGTGGG
CGCGCCGTCGACCTCCATCACGGCCTATAAGAGTGAGGGGGAGTCAGCGGAGTTCTCCTTCCCACTCAAC
CTTGGAGAGGAAAGCCTGCAGGGAGAGTTGAGATGGAAGGCAGAGAAGGCTCCTTCTTCCCAGTCCTGGA
TCACCTTCTCCCTAAAGAACCAAAAGGTGTCTGTGCAGAAGTCTACTAGCAACCCCAAGTTCCAGCTGTC
CGAAACGCTCCCACTCACCCTTCAGATACCCCAGGTCTCCCTTCAGTTTGCTGGTTCTGGCAACCTGACC
CTGACTCTGGACAGAGGGATACTGTATCAGGAAGTGAACCTGGTGGTGATGAAAGTGACTCAGCCCGACA
GCAACACTTTGACCTGTGAGGTGATGGGACCCACCTCACCCAAGATGAGACTGATCTTGAAGCAGGAGAA
TCAGGAGGCCAGGGTCTCCAGGCAGGAGAAAGTGATTCAAGTGCAGGCCCCTGAAGCAGGGGTGTGGCAA
TGTCTACTGAGTGAAGGTGAAGAGGTCAAGATGGACTCCAAGATCCAGGTTTTATCCAAAGGGTTGAATT
CCGGCAGCCTGCACCACATCCTGGACGCCCAGAAGATGCTGTGGAACCACAGGGACAGGAACCTGCCTCC
TCTGGCCCCTCTGGGCCCCCACCACCATCACCACCATTGAGTCTAGACACGTGATTAATTAAGGATCCCC
CGACCTCGACCTCTGGCTAATAAAGGAAATTTATTTTCATTGCAATAGTGTGTTGGAATTTTTTGTGTCT
CTCACTCGGAAGGACATATGGGAGGGCAAATCATTTGGTCGAGATCCCTCGGAGATCTCTAGCTAGAGGA
TCGATCCCCGCCCCGGACGAACTAAACCTGACTACGACATCTCTGCCCCTTCTTCGCGGGGCAGTGCATG
TAATCCCTTCAGTTGGTTGGTACAACTTGCCAACTGGGCCCTGTTCCACATGTGACACGGGGGGGGACCA
AACACAAAGGGGTTCTCTGACTGTAGTTGACATCCTTATAAATGGATGTGCACATTTGCCAACACTGAGT
GGCTTTCATCCTGGAGCAGACTTTGCAGTCTGTGGACTGCAACACAACATTGCCTTTATGTGTAACTCTT
GGCTGAAGCTCTTACACCAATGCTGGGGGACATGTACCTCCCAGGGGCCCAGGAAGACTACGGGAGGCTA
CACCAACGTCAATCAGAGGGGCCTGTGTAGCTACCGATAAGCGGACCCTCAAGAGGGCATTAGCAATAGT
GTTTATAAGGCCCCCTTGTTAACCCTAAACGGGTAGCATATGCTTCCCGGGTAGTAGTATATACTATCCA
GACTAACCCTAATTCAATAGCATATGTTACCCAACGGGAAGCATATGCTATCGAATTAGGGTTAGTAAAA
GGGTCCTAAGGAACAGCGATATCTCCCACCCCATGAGCTGTCACGGTTTTATTTACATGGGGTCAGGATT
CCACGAGGGTAGTGAACCATTTTAGTCACAAGGGCAGTGGCTGAAGATCAAGGAGCGGGCAGTGAACTCT
CCTGAATCTTCGCCTGCTTCTTCATTCTCCTTCGTTTAGCTAATAGAATAACTGCTGAGTTGTGAACAGT
AAGGTGTATGTGAGGTGCTCGAAAACAAGGTTTCAGGTGACGCCCCCAGAATAAAATTTGGACGGGGGGT
TCAGTGGTGGCATTGTGCTATGACACCAATATAACCCTCACAAACCCCTTGGGCAATAAATACTAGTGTA
GGAATGAAACATTCTGAATATCTTTAACAATAGAAATCCATGGGGTGGGGACAAGCCGTAAAGACTGGAT
GTCCATCTCACACGAATTTATGGCTATGGGCAACACATAATCCTAGTGCAATATGATACTGGGGTTATTA
AGATGTGTCCCAGGCAGGGACCAAGACAGGTGAACCATGTTGTTACACTCTATTTGTAACAAGGGGAAAG
AGAGTGGACGCCGACAGCAGCGGACTCCACTGGTTGTCTCTAACACCCCCGAAAATTAAACGGGGCTCCA
CGCCAATGGGGCCCATAAACAAAGACAAGTGGCCACTCTTTTTTTTGAAATTGTGGAGTGGGGGCACGCG
TCAGCCCCCACACGCCGCCCTGCGGTTTTGGACTGTAAAATAAGGGTGTAATAACTTGGCTGATTGTAAC
CCCGCTAACCACTGCGGTCAAACCACTTGCCCACAAAACCACTAATGGCACCCCGGGGAATACCTGCATA
AGTAGGTGGGCGGGCCAAGATAGGGGCGCGATTGCTGCGATCTGGAGGACAAATTACACACACTTGCGCC
TGAGCGCCAAGCACAGGGTTGTTGGTCCTCATATTCACGAGGTCGCTGAGAGCACGGTGGGCTAATGTTG
CCATGGGTAGCATATACTACCCAAATATCTGGATAGCATATGCTATCCTAATCTATATCTGGGTAGCATA
GGCTATCCTAATCTATATCTGGGTAGCATATGCTATCCTAATCTATATCTGGGTAGTATATGCTATCCTA
ATTTATATCTGGGTAGCATAGGCTATCCTAATCTATATCTGGGTAGCATATGCTATCCTAATCTATATCT
GGGTAGTATATGCTATCCTAATCTGTATCCGGGTAGCATATGCTATCCTAATAGAGATTAGGGTAGTATA
TGCTATCCTAATTTATATCTGGGTAGCATATACTACCCAAATATCTGGATAGCATATGCTATCCTAATCT
ATATCTGGGTAGCATATGCTATCCTAATCTATATCTGGGTAGCATAGGCTATCCTAATCTATATCTGGGT
AGCATATGCTATCCTAATCTATATCTGGGTAGTATATGCTATCCTAATTTATATCTGGGTAGCATAGGCT
ATCCTAATCTATATCTGGGTAGCATATGCTATCCTAATCTATATCTGGGTAGTATATGCTATCCTAATCT
GTATCCGGGTAGCATATGCTATCCTCATGATAAGCTGTCAAACATGAGAATTTTCTTGAAGACGAAAGGG
CCTCGTGATACGCCTATTTTTATAGGTTAATGTCATGATAATAATGGTTTCTTAGACGTCAGGTGGCACT
TTTCGGGGAAATGTGCGCGGAACCCCTATTTGTTTATTTTTCTAAATACATTCAAATATGTATCCGCTCA
TGAGACAATAACCCTGATAAATGCTTCAATAATATTGAAAAAGGAAGAGTATGAGTATTCAACATTTCCG
TGTCGCCCTTATTCCCTTTTTTGCGGCATTTTGCCTTCCTGTTTTTGCTCACCCAGAAACGCTGGTGAAA
GTAAAAGATGCTGAAGATCAGTTGGGTGCACGAGTGGGTTACATCGAACTGGATCTCAACAGCGGTAAGA
TCCTTGAGAGTTTTCGCCCCGAAGAACGTTTTCCAATGATGAGCACTTTTAAAGTTCTGCTATGTGGCGC
GGTATTATCCCGTGTTGACGCCGGGCAAGAGCAACTCGGTCGCCGCATACACTATTCTCAGAATGACTTG
GTTGAGTACTCACCAGTCACAGAAAAGCATCTTACGGATGGCATGACAGTAAGAGAATTATGCAGTGCTG
CCATAACCATGAGTGATAACACTGCGGCCAACTTACTTCTGACAACGATCGGAGGACCGAAGGAGCTAAC
CGCTTTTTTGCACAACATGGGGGATCATGTAACTCGCCTTGATCGTTGGGAACCGGAGCTGAATGAAGCC
ATACCAAACGACGAGCGTGACACCACGATGCCTGCAGCAATGGCAACAACGTTGCGCAAACTATTAACTG
GCGAACTACTTACTCTAGCTTCCCGGCAACAATTAATAGACTGGATGGAGGCGGATAAAGTTGCAGGACC
ACTTCTGCGCTCGGCCCTTCCGGCTGGCTGGTTTATTGCTGATAAATCTGGAGCCGGTGAGCGTGGGTCT
CGCGGTATCATTGCAGCACTGGGGCCAGATGGTAAGCCCTCCCGTATCGTAGTTATCTACACGACGGGGA
GTCAGGCAACTATGGATGAACGAAATAGACAGATCGCTGAGATAGGTGCCTCACTGATTAAGCATTGGTA
ACTGTCAGACCAAGTTTACTCATATATACTTTAGATTGATTTAAAACTTCATTTTTAATTTAAAAGGATC
TAGGTGAAGATCCTTTTTGATAATCTCATGACCAAAATCCCTTAACGTGAGTTTTCGTTCCACTGAGCGT
CAGACCCCGTAGAAAAGATCAAAGGATCTTCTTGAGATCCTTTTTTTCTGCGCGTAATCTGCTGCTTGCA
AACAAAAAAACCACCGCTACCAGCGGTGGTTTGTTTGCCGGATCAAGAGCTACCAACTCTTTTTCCGAAG
GTAACTGGCTTCAGCAGAGCGCAGATACCAAATACTGTTCTTCTAGTGTAGCCGTAGTTAGGCCACCACT
TCAAGAACTCTGTAGCACCGCCTACATACCTCGCTCTGCTAATCCTGTTACCAGTGGCTGCTGCCAGTGG
CGATAAGTCGTGTCTTACCGGGTTGGACTCAAGACGATAGTTACCGGATAAGGCGCAGCGGTCGGGCTGA
ACGGGGGGTTCGTGCACACAGCCCAGCTTGGAGCGAACGACCTACACCGAACTGAGATACCTACAGCGTG
AGCTATGAGAAAGCGCCACGCTTCCCGAAGGGAGAAAGGCGGACAGGTATCCGGTAAGCGGCAGGGTCGG
AACAGGAGAGCGCACGAGGGAGCTTCCAGGGGGAAACGCCTGGTATCTTTATAGTCCTGTCGGGTTTCGC
CACCTCTGACTTGAGCGTCGATTTTTGTGATGCTCGTCAGGGGGGCGGAGCCTATGGAAAAACGCCAGCA
ACGCGGCCTTTTTACGGTTCCTGGCCTTTTGCTGGCCTTTTGCTCACATGTTCTTTCCTGCGTTATCCCC
TGATTCTGTGGATAACCGTATTACCGCCTTTGAGTGAGCTGATACCGCTCGCCGCAGCCGAACGACCGAG
CGCAGCGAGTCAGTGAGCGAGGAAGCGGAAGAGCGCCCAATACGCAAACCGCCTCTCCCCGCGCGTTGGC
CGATTCATTAATGCAGCTGGCACGACAGGTTTCCCGACTGGAAAGCGGGCAGTGAGCGCAACGCAATTAA
TGTGAGTTAGCTCACTCATTAGGCACCCCAGGCTTTACACTTTATGCTTCCGGCTCGTATGTTGTGTGGA
ATTGTGAGCGGATAACAATTTCACACAGGAAACAGCTATGACCATGATTACGCCAAGCTCTAGCTAGAGG
TCGACCAATTCTCATGTTTGACAGCTTATCATCGCAGATCCGGGCAACGTTGTTGCCATTGCTGCAGGCG
CAGAACTGGTAGGTATGGAAGATCTATACATTGAATCAATATTGGCAATTAGCCATATTAGTCATTGGTT
ATATAGCATAAATCAATATTGGCTATTGGCCATTGCATACGTTGTATCTATATCATAATATGTACATTTA
TATTGGCTCATGTCCAATATGACCGC
Features (pLannotate 1.2.2; 18 found; start..end, strand, type, name):
      7..386     +  enhancer       CMV enhancer: human cytomegalovirus immediate early enhancer
    388..587     +  promoter       CMV promoter: human cytomegalovirus (CMV) immediate early promoter
    655..693     +  misc_feature   Ad SA (fragment): adenovirus major late transcript splice acceptor (Friedrich and Soriano, 1991)
    726..935     -  CDS            PTP (fragment): TERM_ADE02 - Experimental evidence at protein level: Swiss-Prot protein existence level 1. Protein covalently bound to the viral DNA that acts as a primer for viral genomic replication by DNA strand displacement. Assembles on the viral origin of replication in an initiation complex with viral polymerase, DBP, host NFIA and host POU2F1/OCT1. During initiation, the polymerase covalently couples the first dCTP with Ser- 580 of pTP. The terminal protein stimulates the template activity over 20 fold compared to protein-free templates. Neo-synthesized viral genomes are linked to two preterminal prot
    966..1055    +  intron         chimeric intron (fragment): chimera between introns from adenovirus and immunoglobulin heavy chain genes
   1074..1120    +  CDS            IgH signal sequence (fragment): signal sequence from the mouse immunoglobulin heavy chain variable region
   1959..2519    +  CDS            Cd4 (fragment): CD4_RAT - Experimental evidence at protein level: Swiss-Prot protein existence level 1. Integral membrane glycoprotein that plays an essential role in the immune response and serves multiple functions in responses against both external and internal offenses. In T-cells, functions primarily as a coreceptor for MHC class II molecule:peptide complex. The antigens presented by class II peptides are derived from extracellular proteins while class I peptides are derived from cytosolic proteins. Interacts simultaneously with the T-cell receptor (TCR) and the MHC class II presented by antigen presenti
   2679..2734    +  polyA_signal   β-globin poly(A) signal: rabbit β-globin polyadenylation signal (Gil and Proudfoot, 1987)
   3248..4929    -  rep_origin     oriP (fragment): Epstein-Barr virus oriP replication origin (Yates et al., 2000)
   5056..5160    +  promoter       AmpR promoter: bla
   5161..6021    +  CDS            AmpR: β-lactamase; bla; confers resistance to ampicillin, carbenicillin, and related antibiotics
   6192..6780    +  rep_origin     ori: high-copy-number ColE1/pMB1/pBR322/pUC origin of replication
   6963..7055    +  CDS            lacI (fragment): lac repressor; lacI; The lac repressor binds to the lac operator to inhibit transcription in E. coli. This inhibition can be relieved by adding lactose or isopropyl-β-D-thiogalactopyranoside (IPTG).
   7068..7089    +  protein_bind   CAP binding site: CAP binding activates transcription in the presence of cAMP. E. coli catabolite activator protein
   7104..7134    +  promoter       lac promoter: promoter for the E. coli lac operon
   7142..7158    +  protein_bind   lac operator: The lac repressor binds to the lac operator to inhibit transcription in E. coli. This inhibition can be relieved by adding lactose or isopropyl-β-D-thiogalactopyranoside (IPTG). lac repressor encoded by lacI
   7228..7244    +  promoter       tet promoter (fragment): E. coli promoter for tetracycline efflux protein gene
   7254..7279    -  CDS            bla(M) (fragment): β-lactamase lacking the signal sequence; bla(M); allows cytosolic expression of β-lactamase
