[The description below was written by a language model from this plasmid's Addgene catalogue record and pLannotate feature annotations shown in this document.]
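Description:
BMR1_03g04855-bio-His is a mammalian expression plasmid built on the pTT3 backbone for producing a secreted, soluble form of a Babesia microti cell surface or secreted protein. In bacteria it is maintained as a high-copy plasmid through a ColE1/pUC-type origin and selected with ampicillin via the β-lactamase gene. The backbone also carries an Epstein-Barr virus oriP element, which supports episomal maintenance in mammalian cells that supply EBNA1. Residual lac promoter/operator and other short bacterial fragments in the annotation are backbone remnants with no evident role in the design.

Expression is driven by the CMV immediate early enhancer and promoter, followed by adenovirus-derived leader and splice elements and a chimeric intron fragment that promote efficient transcript processing. It ends at a rabbit β-globin polyadenylation signal. A mouse immunoglobulin heavy chain signal sequence fragment lies just upstream of the insert region, consistent with directing the product into the secretory pathway. The insert, made by gene synthesis and cloned between retained NotI and AscI sites, encodes the full-length BMR1_03g04855 ectodomain. All potential N-linked glycosylation sequons in it were removed by substituting alanine for the serine or threonine.

The ectodomain is fused at its C terminus to rat Cd4 domains 3 and 4, a biotinylation sequence and a 6xHis tag; of these, only the Cd4 portion is picked up in the feature table. Cotransfection with BirA yields an enzymatically monobiotinylated protein, which in general allows oriented capture on streptavidin, while the His tag permits affinity purification. The plasmid belongs to a library of recombinant B. microti proteins made for diagnostics discovery and reverse vaccinology.
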