Addgene plasmid #108024: BMR1_03g04855-bio-His
Purpose: Expresses enzymatically monobiotinylated full-length BMR1_03g04855 ectodomain with no N-linked glycans upon cotransfection with BirA in mammalian cells. Contains a C-terminal rat Cd4 d3+4 tag.
Depositing lab: Gavin Wright. Depositing organization: Wellcome Sanger Institute. Publication: A library of recombinant Babesia microti cell surface and secreted proteins for diagnostics discovery and reverse vaccinology. Elton CM, Rodriguez M, Ben Mamoun C, Lobo CA, Wright GJ. Int J Parasitol. 2019 Feb;49(2):115-125. doi: 10.1016/j.ijpara.2018.10.003. Epub 2018 Oct 24. PubMed 30367868.
Backbone
  Vector backbone: pTT3
  Backbone manufacturer: Yves Durocher
  Backbone size w/o insert (bp): 6670
  Modifications to backbone: Addition of CD4, biotinylation sequence, 6xhis tags
  Vector type: Mammalian Expression
Growth in bacteria
  Bacterial resistance: Ampicillin, 100 μg/mL
  Growth temperature: 37°C
  Growth strain: DH5alpha
  Copy number: High Copy
Gene/Insert
  Gene/Insert name: BMR1_03g04855
  Species: B. microti
  Insert size (bp): 999
  Mutation: all potential N-linked glycosylation sites (N-X-S/T, where X is not proline) were systematically removed by substituting alanine for serine/threonine at these sites.
  Promoter: CMV
  Tag / fusion protein: ratCD4d3+4,biotinylation sequence, 6xHis (C terminal on backbone)
  Cloning method: Restriction Enzyme; 5′ cloning site NotI (not destroyed); 3′ cloning site AscI (not destroyed)
  Sequencing primers: 5′ CMV-F; 3′ EBVori-F (5'-CCACTCAGTGTTGGCAAATG-3')
Resource information
  A portion of this plasmid was derived from a plasmid made by: Made by gene synthesis. pTT3 was obtained from Yves Durocher, National Research Council of Canada
Terms and licenses: Academic/Nonprofit Terms; Industry Terms: Not Available to Industry
How to cite: BMR1_03g04855-bio-His was a gift from Gavin Wright (Addgene plasmid # 108024 ; http://n2t.net/addgene:108024 ; RRID:Addgene_108024)
